>Addgene plasmid #63536 | pFusB3-53 | depositor partial sequence | sequence record 105590 | pFUSB3_TCA
AGTCTTAAGCGTCTCATGGCCTGACCCCGGACCAAGTGGTGGCTATCGCCAGCAACGGTGGCGGCAAGCA
AGCGCTCGAAACGGTGCAGCGGCTGTTGCCGGTGCTGTGCCAGGACCATGGCCTGACTCCGGACCAAGTG
GTGGCTATCGCCAGCCACGATGGCGGCAAGCAAGCGCTCGAAACGGTGCAGCGGCTGTTGCCGGTGCTGT
GCCAGGACCATGGCCTGACCCCGGACCAAGTGGTGGCTATCGCCAGCAACATTGGCGGCAAGCAAGCGCT
CGAAACGGTGCAGCGGCTGTTGCCGGTGCTGTGCCAGGACCATGGCCTGACCCCGGACCAAGTGGTGGCT
ATCGAGACGTC
