>Addgene plasmid #63536 | pFusB3-53 | depositor partial sequence | sequence record 105591 | FusB3
CGTCTCATGGCCTGACCCCGGACCAAGTGGTGGCTATCGAGACCGGCGCCGCTACAGGGCGCGTCCCATT
CGCCATTCAGGCTGCGCAACTGTTGGGAAGGGCGATCGGTGCGGGCCTCTTCGCTATTACGCCAGCTGGC
GAAAGGGGGATGTGCTGCAAGGCGATTAAGTTGGGTAACGCCAGGGTTTTCCCAGTCACGACGTTGTAAA
ACGACGGCCAGTGAGCGCGCGTAATACGACTCACTATAGGGCGAATTGGGTACCGGGCCCCCCCTCGAGG
TCCTCCAGCTTTTGTTCCCTTTAGTGAGGGTTAATTGCGCGCTTGGCGTAATCATGGTCATAGCTGTTTC
CTGTGTGAAATTGTTATCCGCTCACAATTCCACACAACATACGAGCCGGAAGCATAAAGTGTAAAGCCTG
GGGTGCCTAATGAGTGAGCTAACTCACATTAATTGCGTTGCGCTCACTGCCCGCTTTCCACCGGTGGTCT
CGCCAGGACCATGGCCTGACCCCGGACCAAGTGGTGGCTATCGAGACGTCTAGACCAGCCAGGACAGAAA
TGCCTCGACTTCGCTGCTACCCAAGGTTGCCGGGTGACGCACACCGTGGAAACGGATGAAGGCACGAACC
CAGTGGACATAAGCCTGTTCGGTTCGTAAGCTGTAATGCAAGTAGCGTATGCGCTCACGCAACTGGTCCA
GAACCTTGACCGAACGCAGCGGTGGTAACGGCGCAGTGGCGGTTTTCATGGCTTGTTATGACTGTTTTTT
TGGGGTACAGTCTATGCCTCGGGCATCCAAGCAGCAAGCGCGTTACGCCGTGGGTCGATGTTTGATGTTA
TGGAGCAGCAACGATGTTACGCAGCAGGGCAGTCGCCCTAAAACAAAGTTAAACATTATGAGGGAAGCGG
TGATCGCCGAAGTATCGACTCAACTATCAGAGGTAGTTGGCGTCATCGAGCGCCATCTCGAACCGACGTT
GCTGGCCGTACATTTGTACGGCTCCGCAGTGGATGGCGGCCTGAAGCCACACAGTGATATTGATTTGCTG
GTTACGGTGACCGTAAGGCTTGATGAAACAACGCGGCGAGCTTTGATCAACGACCTTTTGGAAACTTCGG
CTTCCCCTGGAGAGAGCGAGATTCTCCGCGCTGTAGAAGTCACCATTGTTGTGCACGACGACATCATTCC
GTGGCGTTATCCAGCTAAGCGCGAACTGCAATTTGGAGAATGGCAGCGCAATGACATTCTTGCAGGTATC
TTCGAGCCAGCCACGATCGACATTGATCTGGCTATCTTGCTGACAAAAGCAAGAGAACATAGCGTTGCCT
TGGTAGGTCCAGCGGCGGAGGAACTCTTTGATCCGGTTCCTGAACAGGATCTATTTGAGGCGCTAAATGA
AACCTTAACGCTATGGAACTCGCCGCCCGACTGGGCTGGCGATGAGCGAAATGTAGTGCTTACGTTGTCC
CGCATTTGGTACAGCGCAGTAACCGGCAAAATCGCGCCGAAGGATGTCGCTGCCGACTGGGCAATGGAGC
GCCTGCCGGCCCAGTATCAGCCCGTCATACTTGAAGCTAGACAGGCTTATCTTGGACAAGAAGAAGATCG
CTTGGCCTCGCGCGCAGATCAGTTGGAAGAATTTGTCCACTACGTGAAAGGCGAGATCACCAAGGTAGTC
GGCAAATAACCCTCGAGCCACCCATGACCAAAATCCCTTAACGTGAGTTACGCGTCGTTCCACTGAGCGT
CAGACCCCGTAGAAAAGATCAAAGGATCTTCTTGAGATCCTTTTTTTCTGCGCGTAATCTGCTGCTTGCA
AACAAAAAAACCACCGCTACCAGCGGTGGTTTGTTTGCCGGATCAAGAGCTACCAACTCTTTTTCCGAAG
GTAACTGGCTTCAGCAGAGCGCAGATACCAAATACTGTCCTTCTAGTGTAGCCGTAGTTAGGCCACCACT
TCAAGAACTCTGTAGCACCGCCTACATACCTCGCTCTGCTAATCCTGTTACCAGTGGCTGCTGCCAGTGG
CGATAAGTCGTGTCTTACCGGGTTGGACTCAAGACGATAGTTACCGGATAAGGCGCAGCGGTCGGGCTGA
ACGGGGGGTTCGTGCACACAGCCCAGCTTGGAGCGAACGACCTACACCGAACTGAGATACCTACAGCGTG
AGCATTGAGAAAGCGCCACGCTTCCCGAAGGGAGAAAGGCGGACAGGTATCCGGTAAGCGGCAGGGTCGG
AACAGGAGAGCGCACGAGGGAGCTTCCAGGGGGAAACGCCTGGTATCTTTATAGTCCTGTCGGGTTTCGC
CACCTCTGACTTGAGCGTCGATTTTTGTGATGCTCGTCAGGGGGGCGGAGCCTATGGAAAAACGCCAGCA
ACGCGGCCTTTTTACGGTTCCTGGCCTTTTGCTGGCCTTTTGCTCACATGTTCTTTCCTGCGTTATCCCC
TGATTCTGTGGATAACCGTATTACCGCCTTTGAGTGAGCTGATACCGCTCGCCGCAGCCGAACGACCGAG
CGCAGCGAGTCAGTGAGCGAGGAAGCGGAAGAGCGCCCAATACGCAAACCGCCTCTCCCCGCGCGTTGGC
CGATTCATTAATGCAGCTGGCACGACAGGTTTCCCGACTGGAAAGCGGGCAGTGAGCGCAACGCAATTAA
TACGCGTACCGCTAGCCAGGAAGAGTTTGTAGAAACGCAAAAAGGCCATCCGTCAGGATGGCCTTCTGCT
TAGTTTGATGCCTGGCAGTTTATGGCGGGCGTCCTGCCCGCCACCCTCCGGGCCGTTGCTTCACAACGTT
CAAATCCGCTCCCGGCGGATTTGTCCTACTCAGGAGAGCGTTCACCGACAAACAACAGATAAAACGAAAG
GCCCAGTCTTCCGACTGAGCCTTTCGTTTTATTTGATGCCTGGCAGTTCCCTACTCTCGCGTTAACGCTA
GCATGGATGTTTTCCCAGTCACGACGTTGTAAAACGACGGCCAGTCTTAAG
