>Addgene plasmid #63536 | pFusB3-53 | addgene partial sequence | sequence record 116344 | pCR8_R1 5'-cgaaccgaacaggcttatgt-3'
GGTGTGCGTCACCCGGCAACCTTGGGTAGCAGCGAAGTCGAGGCATTTCTGTCCTGGCTGGTCTAGACGT
CTCGATAGCCACCACTTGGTCCGGGGTCAGGCCATGGTCCTGGCACAGCACCGGCAACAGCCGCTGCACC
GTTTCGAGCGCTTGCTTGCCGCCAATGTTGCTGGCGATAGCCACCACTTGGTCCGGGGTCAGGCCATGGT
CCTGGCACAGCACCGGCAACAGCCGCTGCACCGTTTCGAGCGCTTGCTTGCCGCCATCGTGGCTGGCGAT
AGCCACCACTTGGTCCGGAGTCAGGCCATGGTCCTGGCACAGCACCGGCAACAGCCGCTGCACCGTTTCG
AGCGCTTGCTTGCCGCCACCGTTGCTGGCGATAGCCACCACTTGGTCCGGGGTCAGGCCATGAGACGCTT
AAGACTGGCCGTCGTTTTACAACGTCGTGACTGGGAAAACATCCATGCTAGCGTTAACGCGAGAGTAGGG
AACTGCCAGGCATCAAATAAAACGAAAGGCTCAGTCGGAAGACTGGGCCTTTCGTTTTATCTGTTGTTTG
TCGGTGAACGCTCTCCTGAGTAGGACAAATCCGCCGGGAGCGGATTTGAACGTTGTGAAGCAACGGCCCG
GAGGGTGGCGGGCAGGACGCCCGCCATAAACTGCCAGGCATCAAACTAAGCAGAAGGCCATCCTGACGGA
TGGCCTTTTTGCGTTTCTACAAACTCTTCCTGGCTAGCGGTACGCGTATTAATTGCGTTGCGCTCACTGC
CCGCTTTCCA
