[The description below was written by a language model from this plasmid's Addgene catalogue record.]
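Description:
pFusB3-53 is a bacterial library plasmid from the FusX system, a one-step method for assembling custom TALE repeat arrays. It is built on the FusB3 backbone (about 3 kb without insert), is classed as a TALEN vector, is maintained at high copy in standard E. coli cloning strains, and is selected with spectinomycin. The record does not include a feature table, so the origin of replication and other backbone elements are not stated. The listed sequencing primers carry pCR8 names, which hints at a pCR8-type backbone, but the record does not say so.

The insert is a synthetic, pre-assembled trimer of TALE repeats carrying the repeat-variable diresidues NG, HD and NI. Under the standard TALE code these recognise T, C and A respectively, matching the alternative name B3_TCA. The trimer fills RVD positions 13 to 15 of a TALE DNA-binding domain. It was cloned through BsaI sites that were destroyed in the process, as expected for Golden Gate-style cloning with a type IIS enzyme, which cuts outside its recognition sequence and leaves no site at the junction.

The plasmid has no expression function of its own, and no promoter or eukaryotic regulatory element is recorded. It serves as one member of a collection of three-repeat modules that presumably covers the possible triplets at this position. To build a TALEN or other TALE fusion against a chosen target, the user selects the module matching the target bases at positions 13 to 15 and combines it with modules for the other positions and a receiving vector. The record does not describe how the trimer is released during that final assembly.
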