Addgene plasmid #63536: pFusB3-53
Purpose: Encodes RVD positions 13-15 in TALEN assembly
Depositing lab: Stephen Ekker. Depositing organization: Mayo Foundation for Medical Education and Research. Publication: FusX: A rapid one-step TALE assembly system for genome science. Ma AC, McNulty MS, Tanya PL, Jarryd CM, Martinez-Galvez G, Argue DP, Lee HB, Urban MD, Bullard CE, Blackburn PR, Man TK, Clark KJ, Ekker SC. Hum Gene Ther. 2016 Jun;27(6):451-63. doi: 10.1089/hum.2015.172 PubMed 26854857.
Backbone
  Vector backbone: FusB3
  Backbone size w/o insert (bp): 2991
  Vector type: TALEN
Growth in bacteria
  Bacterial resistance: Spectinomycin, 50 μg/mL
  Growth temperature: 37°C
  Growth strain: DH5alpha
  Copy number: High Copy
Gene/Insert
  Gene/Insert name: NG HD NI (alt name: B3_TCA)
  Species: Synthetic
  Mutation: none
  Cloning method: Restriction Enzyme; 5′ cloning site BsaI (destroyed during cloning); 3′ cloning site BsaI (destroyed during cloning)
  Sequencing primers: 5′ pCR8_F1; 3′ pCR8_R1
Terms and licenses: Academic/Nonprofit Terms; Industry Terms: Not Available to Industry
How to cite: pFusB3-53 was a gift from Stephen Ekker (Addgene plasmid # 63536 ; http://n2t.net/addgene:63536 ; RRID:Addgene_63536)
